Addgene plasmid #142227: TFORF0803
Purpose: Lentiviral vector for overexpressing transcription factor ORFs with unique 24-bp barcodes. Barcodes facilitate identification of transcription factors in pooled screens.
Depositing lab: Feng Zhang. Depositing organization: Broad Institute. Publication: A transcription factor atlas of directed differentiation. Joung J, Ma S, Tay T, Geiger-Schuller KR, Kirchgatterer PC, Verdine VK, Guo B, Arias-Garcia MA, Allen WE, Singh A, Kuksenko O, Abudayyeh OO, Gootenberg JS, Fu Z, Macrae RK, Buenrostro JD, Regev A, Zhang F. Cell. 2023 Jan 5;186(1):209-229.e26. doi: 10.1016/j.cell.2022.11.026. PubMed 36608654.
Backbone
  Vector backbone: pLX_TRC317
  Backbone manufacturer: Broad Institute Genetic Perturbation Platform
  Backbone size w/o insert (bp): 8264
  Vector type: Mammalian Expression, Lentiviral
  Selectable markers: Puromycin
Growth in bacteria
  Bacterial resistance: Ampicillin, 100 μg/mL
  Growth temperature: 37°C
  Growth strain: NEB Stable
  Copy number: High Copy
Gene/Insert
  Gene/Insert name: ATF2
  Species: H. sapiens (human)
  Insert size (bp): 1445
  Entrez Gene: ATF2 (a.k.a. CRE-BP1, CREB-2, CREB2, HB16, TREB7)
  Promoter: EF1a
  Cloning method: Unknown
  Sequencing primers: 5′ GGGTGGAGACTGAAGTTAGGCCAG; 3′ CACATAGCGTAAAAGGAGCAACATAG
Terms and licenses: Academic/Nonprofit Terms; Industry Terms: Not Available to Industry
Depositor comments: NM_001256092,ENST00000345739,ENST00000409635 . The transcription factor ORF portion of this plasmid was synthesized by Genewiz. Please test multiple small colonies in case of plasmid recombination. To make this collection available in a timely manner, a portion of this collection was not fully sequenced by Addgene. If an Addgene verified full plasmid sequence is not available, please contact us prior to placing an order to request the full sequence.
How to cite: TFORF0803 was a gift from Feng Zhang (Addgene plasmid # 142227 ; http://n2t.net/addgene:142227 ; RRID:Addgene_142227)
