[The description below was written by a language model from this plasmid's Addgene catalogue record and pLannotate feature annotations shown in this document.]
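Description:
TFORF0803 is a lentiviral mammalian expression plasmid built on the pLX_TRC317 backbone and carrying the human transcription factor ATF2 as its open reading frame. It belongs to a large barcoded transcription factor ORF collection in which each construct carries a unique 24-bp barcode, so that the overexpressed factor can be identified by sequencing in pooled screens, such as those for directed differentiation. In bacteria the plasmid is maintained through a high-copy ColE1/pUC-type origin and an ampicillin resistance gene. An f1 origin and remnants of lac/T7/T3 cloning-vector sequence are also present. The depositor cautions that recombination can occur, as is common with LTR-containing plasmids.

The transfer cassette has a third-generation, self-inactivating layout. An RSV promoter drives a truncated HIV-1 5' LTR, followed by the Ψ packaging signal, a partial gag sequence and the Rev response element, and the cassette ends in a ΔU3 3' LTR with an SV40 polyadenylation signal downstream. Within the provirus, an SV40 early promoter expresses puromycin N-acetyltransferase for selection of transduced cells. A cPPT/CTS element, which aids nuclear import of the viral genome, follows, and the EF-1α promoter then drives constitutive expression of the ATF2 ORF. A WPRE downstream of the ORF enhances transcript stability and expression. The annotation tool labels the ORF by its match to the mouse Atf2 protein, which reflects homology; the catalogue lists the insert as a synthesized human sequence. The barcode itself is not annotated in the feature table, so its exact position is not stated. The short U6 promoter fragment between the ORF and the WPRE is probably only a residual or primer-site sequence.
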