Features (pLannotate 1.2.2; 31 found; start..end, strand, type, name):
      5..231     +  promoter       RSV promoter: Rous sarcoma virus enhancer/promoter
    232..412     +  LTR            5' LTR (truncated): truncated 5' long terminal repeat (LTR) from HIV-1
    459..584     +  misc_feature   HIV-1 Ψ: packaging signal of human immunodeficiency virus type 1
    568..931     +  CDS            HIV-1 gag (fragment): gag protein from human immunodeficiency virus 1; gag
   1077..1310    +  misc_feature   RRE: The Rev response element (RRE) of HIV-1 allows for Rev-dependent mRNA export from the nucleus to the cytoplasm.
   1687..1713    +  CDS            Rev (fragment): human immunodeficiency virus 1 (HIV-1) Rev protein; rev; enhances nuclear export of unspliced and incompletely spliced viral mRNAs
   1720..1743    +  promoter       SV40 promoter (fragment): SV40 early promoter
   1744..1815    +  promoter       SV40 promoter (fragment): SV40 enhancer and early promoter
   1839..1974    +  rep_origin     SV40 ori: SV40 origin of replication
   2020..2616    +  CDS            PuroR (fragment): puromycin N-acetyltransferase; pac from Streptomyces; confers resistance to puromycin
   2665..2782    +  misc_feature   cPPT/CTS: central polypurine tract and central termination sequence of HIV-1
   2847..2913    +  CDS            small t antigen (fragment): SV40 (simian virus 40) small t antigen
   2920..4098    +  promoter       EF-1α promoter: strong constitutive promoter for human elongation factor EF-1α
   4139..5455    +  CDS            Atf2 (fragment): ATF2_MOUSE - Experimental evidence at protein level: Swiss-Prot protein existence level 1. Transcriptional activator which regulates the transcription of various genes, including those involved in anti-apoptosis, cell growth, and DNA damage response. Dependent on its binding partner, binds to CRE (cAMP response element) consensus sequences (5'-TGACGTCA- 3') or to AP-1 (activator protein 1) consensus sequences (5'-TGACTCA- 3'). In the nucleus, contributes to global transcription and the DNA damage response, in addition to specific transcriptional activities that are related to cell development,
   5471..5524    +  promoter       U6 promoter (fragment): RNA polymerase III promoter for human U6 snRNA
   5566..6154    +  misc_feature   WPRE: woodchuck hepatitis virus posttranscriptional regulatory element
   6205..6224    +  misc_feature   cPPT/CTS (fragment): central polypurine tract and central termination sequence of HIV-1
   6226..6459    +  LTR            3' LTR (ΔU3): self-inactivating 3' long terminal repeat (LTR) from HIV-1
   6537..6658    +  polyA_signal   SV40 poly(A) signal: SV40 polyadenylation signal
   6698..6833    +  rep_origin     SV40 ori: SV40 origin of replication
   6854..6872    -  promoter       T7 promoter: promoter for bacteriophage T7 RNA polymerase
   6880..7035    +  CDS            lacZα (fragment): LacZα fragment of β-galactosidase; lacZ fragment
   7040..7468    +  rep_origin     f1 ori (sequence partly withheld): f1 bacteriophage origin of replication; arrow indicates direction of (+) strand synthesis
   7521..7625    +  promoter       AmpR promoter: bla
   7626..8486    +  CDS            AmpR: β-lactamase; bla; confers resistance to ampicillin, carbenicillin, and related antibiotics
   8657..9245    +  rep_origin     ori: high-copy-number ColE1/pMB1/pBR322/pUC origin of replication
   9428..9520    +  CDS            lacI (fragment): lac repressor; lacI; The lac repressor binds to the lac operator to inhibit transcription in E. coli. This inhibition can be relieved by adding lactose or isopropyl-β-D-thiogalactopyranoside (IPTG).
   9533..9554    +  protein_bind   CAP binding site: CAP binding activates transcription in the presence of cAMP. E. coli catabolite activator protein
   9569..9599    +  promoter       lac promoter: promoter for the E. coli lac operon
   9607..9623    +  protein_bind   lac operator: The lac repressor binds to the lac operator to inhibit transcription in E. coli. This inhibition can be relieved by adding lactose or isopropyl-β-D-thiogalactopyranoside (IPTG). lac repressor encoded by lacI
   9668..9686    +  promoter       T3 promoter: promoter for bacteriophage T3 RNA polymerase
>Addgene plasmid #142227 | TFORF0803 | addgene full sequence | sequence record 397704 | Addgene NGS Result
TTAATGTAGTCTTATGCAATACTCTTGTAGTCTTGCAACATGGTAACGATGAGTTAGCAACATGCCTTAC
AAGGAGAGAAAAAGCACCGTGCATGCCGATTGGTGGAAGTAAGGTGGTACGATCGTGCCTTATTAGGAAG
GCAACAGACGGGTCTGACATGGATTGGACGAACCACTGAATTGCCGCATTGCAGAGATATTGTATTTAAG
TGCCTAGCTCGATACATAAACGGGTCTCTCTGGTTAGACCAGATCTGAGCCTGGGAGCTCTCTGGCTAAC
TAGGGAACCCACTGCTTAAGCCTCAATAAAGCTTGCCTTGAGTGCTTCAAGTAGTGTGTGCCCGTCTGTT
GTGTGACTCTGGTAACTAGAGATCCCTCAGACCCTTTTAGTCAGTGTGGAAAATCTCTAGCAGTGGCGCC
CGAACAGGGACTTGAAAGCGAAAGGGAAACCAGAGGAGCTCTCTCGACGCAGGACTCGGCTTGCTGAAGC
GCGCACGGCAAGAGGCGAGGGGCGGCGACTGGTGAGTACGCCAAAAATTTTGACTAGCGGAGGCTAGAAG
GAGAGAGATGGGTGCGAGAGCGTCAGTATTAAGCGGGGGAGAATTAGATCGCGATGGGAAAAAATTCGGT
TAAGGCCAGGGGGAAAGAAAAAATATAAATTAAAACATATAGTATGGGCAAGCAGGGAGCTAGAACGATT
CGCAGTTAATCCTGGCCTGTTAGAAACATCAGAAGGCTGTAGACAAATACTGGGACAGCTACAACCATCC
CTTCAGACAGGATCAGAAGAACTTAGATCATTATATAATACAGTAGCAACCCTCTATTGTGTGCATCAAA
GGATAGAGATAAAAGACACCAAGGAAGCTTTAGACAAGATAGAGGAAGAGCAAAACAAAAGTAAGACCAC
CGCACAGCAAGCGGCCGCTGATCTTCAGACCTGGAGGAGGAGATATGAGGGACAATTGGAGAAGTGAATT
ATATAAATATAAAGTAGTAAAAATTGAACCATTAGGAGTAGCACCCACCAAGGCAAAGAGAAGAGTGGTG
CAGAGAGAAAAAAGAGCAGTGGGAATAGGAGCTTTGTTCCTTGGGTTCTTGGGAGCAGCAGGAAGCACTA
TGGGCGCAGCGTCAATGACGCTGACGGTACAGGCCAGACAATTATTGTCTGGTATAGTGCAGCAGCAGAA
CAATTTGCTGAGGGCTATTGAGGCGCAACAGCATCTGTTGCAACTCACAGTCTGGGGCATCAAGCAGCTC
CAGGCAAGAATCCTGGCTGTGGAAAGATACCTAAAGGATCAACAGCTCCTGGGGATTTGGGGTTGCTCTG
GAAAACTCATTTGCACCACTGCTGTGCCTTGGAATGCTAGTTGGAGTAATAAATCTCTGGAACAGATTTG
GAATCACACGACCTGGATGGAGTGGGACAGAGAAATTAACAATTACACAAGCTTAATACACTCCTTAATT
GAAGAATCGCAAAACCAGCAAGAAAAGAATGAACAAGAATTATTGGAATTAGATAAATGGGCAAGTTTGT
GGAATTGGTTTAACATAACAAATTGGCTGTGGTATATAAAATTATTCATAATGATAGTAGGAGGCTTGGT
AGGTTTAAGAATAGTTTTTGCTGTACTTTCTATAGTGAATAGAGTTAGGCAGGGATATTCACCATTATCG
TTTCAGACCCACCTCCCAACCCCGAGGGGACCCATGCATTGCATCTCAATTAGTCAGCAACCAGGTGTGG
AAAGTCCCCAGGCTCCCCAGCAGGCAGAAGTATGCAAAGCATGCGTCTCAATTAGTCAGCAACCATAGTC
CCGCCCCTAACTCCGCCCATCCCGCCCCTAACTCCGCCCAGTTCCGCCCATTCTCCGCCCCATGGCTGAC
TAATTTTTTTTATTTATGCAGAGGCCGAGGCCGCCTCGGCCTCTGAGCTATTCCAGAAGTAGTGAGGAGG
CTTTTTTGGAGGCCTAGGCTTTTGCAAAAAGCTTTCTAGAGGTACCACCGGAGCTTACCATGACCGAGTA
CAAGCCCACGGTGCGCCTCGCCACCCGCGACGACGTCCCCAGGGCCGTACGCACCCTCGCCGCCGCGTTC
GCCGACTACCCCGCCACGCGCCACACCGTCGATCCGGACCGCCACATCGAGCGGGTCACCGAGCTGCAAG
AACTCTTCCTCACGCGCGTCGGGCTCGACATCGGCAAGGTGTGGGTCGCGGACGACGGCGCCGCCGTGGC
GGTCTGGACCACGCCGGAGAGCGTCGAAGCGGGGGCGGTGTTCGCCGAGATCGGCCCGCGCATGGCCGAG
TTGAGCGGTTCCCGGCTGGCCGCGCAGCAACAGATGGAAGGCCTCCTGGCGCCGCACCGGCCCAAGGAGC
CCGCGTGGTTCCTGGCCACCGTCGGCGTCTCGCCCGACCACCAGGGCAAGGGTCTGGGCAGCGCCGTCGT
GCTCCCCGGAGTGGAGGCGGCCGAGCGCGCCGGGGTGCCCGCCTTCCTGGAGACCTCCGCGCCCCGCAAC
CTCCCCTTCTACGAGCGGCTCGGCTTCACCGTCACCGCCGACGTCGAGGTGCCCGAAGGACCGCGCACCT
GGTGCATGACCCGCAAGCCCGGTGCCAGTTAACGAATTCTAGATCTTGAGACAAATGGCAGTATTCATCC
ACAATTTTAAAAGAAAAGGGGGGATTGGGGGGTACAGTGCAGGGGAAAGAATAGTAGACATAATAGCAAC
AGACATACAAACTAAAGAATTACAAAAACAAATTACAAAAATTCAAAATTTTCGGGTTTATTACAGGGAC
AGCAGAGATCCACTTTGGCGCCGGCTCGAGGCCTGCAGGTGCAAAGATGGATAAAGTTTTAAACAGAGAG
GAATCTTTGCAGCTAATGGACCTTCTAGGTCTTGAAAGGAGTGGGAATTGGCTCCGGTGCCCGTCAGTGG
GCAGAGCGCACATCGCCCACAGTCCCCGAGAAGTTGGGGGGAGGGGTCGGCAATTGAACCGGTGCCTAGA
GAAGGTGGCGCGGGGTAAACTGGGAAAGTGATGTCGTGTACTGGCTCCGCCTTTTTCCCGAGGGTGGGGG
AGAACCGTATATAAGTGCAGTAGTCGCCGTGAACGTTCTTTTTCGCAACGGGTTTGCCGCCAGAACACAG
GTAAGTGCCGTGTGTGGTTCCCGCGGGCCTGGCCTCTTTACGGGTTATGGCCCTTGCGTGCCTTGAATTA
CTTCCACCTGGCTGCAGTACGTGATTCTTGATCCCGAGCTTCGGGTTGGAAGTGGGTGGGAGAGTTCGAG
GCCTTGCGCTTAAGGAGCCCCTTCGCCTCGTGCTTGAGTTGAGGCCTGGCCTGGGCGCTGGGGCCGCCGC
GTGCGAATCTGGTGGCACCTTCGCGCCTGTCTCGCTGCTTTCGATAAGTCTCTAGCCATTTAAAATTTTT
GATGACCTGCTGCGACGCTTTTTTTCTGGCAAGATAGTCTTGTAAATGCGGGCCAAGATCTGCACACTGG
TATTTCGGTTTTTGGGGCCGCGGGCGGCGACGGGGCCCGTGCGTCCCAGCGCACATGTTCGGCGAGGCGG
GGCCTGCGAGCGCGGCCACCGAGAATCGGACGGGGGTAGTCTCAAGCTGGCCGGCCTGCTCTGGTGCCTG
GCCTCGCGCCGCCGTGTATCGCCCCGCCCTGGGCGGCAAGGCTGGCCCGGTCGGCACCAGTTGCGTGAGC
GGAAAGATGGCCGCTTCCCGGCCCTGCTGCAGGGAGCTCAAAATGGAGGACGCGGCGCTCGGGAGAGCGG
GCGGGTGAGTCACCCACACAAAGGAAAAGGGCCTTTCCGTCCTCAGCCGTCGCTTCATGTGACTCCACGG
AGTACCGGGCGCCGTCCAGGCACCTCGATTAGTTCTCGAGCTTTTGGAGTACGTCGTCTTTAGGTTGGGG
GGAGGGGTTTTATGCGATGGAGTTTCCCCACACTGAGTGGGTGGAGACTGAAGTTAGGCCAGCTTGGCAC
TTGATGTAATTCTCCTTGGAATTTGCCCTTTTTGAGTTTGGATCTTGGTTCATTCTCAAGCCTCAGACAG
TGGTTCAAAGTTTTTTTCTTCCATTTCAGGTGTCGTGAGGCTAGCACCGCCACCATGTACTGCGCCTGGA
TGTGGCCAGATCAGACCCCAACACCAACAAGATTCTTGAAAAACTGTGAAGAAGTGGGTTTGTTTAATGA
GTTGGCGAGTCCATTTGAGAATGAATTCAAGAAAGCTTCAGAAGATGACATTAAAAAAATGCCTCTAGAT
TTATCCCCTCTTGCAACACCTATCATAAGAAGCAAAATTGAGGAGCCTTCTGTTGTAGAAACAACTCACC
AGGATAGTCCTTTACCTCACCCAGAGTCTACTACCAGTGATGAGAAGGAAGTACCATTGGCACAAACTGC
ACAGCCCACATCAGCTATTGTTCGTCCAGCATCATTACAGGTTCCCAATGTGCTGCTTACAAGTTCTGAC
TCAAGTGTAATTATTCAGCAGGCAGTACCTTCACCAACCTCAAGTACTGTAATCACCCAGGCACCATCCT
CTAACAGGCCAATTGTCCCTGTACCAGGCCCATTTCCTCTTCTGTTACATCTTCCTAATGGACAAACCAT
GCCTGTTGCTATTCCTGCATCAATTACAAGTTCTAATGTGCATGTTCCAGCTGCAGTCCCACTCGTTCGA
CCAGTCACCATGGTGCCTAGTGTTCCAGGAATCCCAGGTCCTTCCTCTCCCCAACCAGTACAGTCAGAAG
CAAAAATGAGATTAAAAGCTGCTTTGACCCAGCAACATCCTCCAGTTACCAATGGTGATACTGTCAAAGG
TCATGGTAGCGGATTGGTTAGGACTCAGTCAGAGGAATCTCGACCGCAGTCATTACAACAGCCAGCCACA
TCCACTACAGAAACTCCGGCTTCTCCAGCTCACACAACTCCACAGACCCAAAGTACAAGTGGTCGTCGGA
GAAGAGCAGCTAACGAAGATCCTGATGAAAAAAGGAGAAAGTTTTTAGAGCGAAATAGAGCAGCAGCTTC
AAGATGCCGACAAAAAAGGAAAGTCTGGGTTCAGTCTTTAGAGAAGAAAGCTGAAGACTTGAGTTCATTA
AATGGTCAGCTGCAGAGTGAAGTCACCCTGCTGAGAAATGAAGTGGCACAGCTGAAACAGCTTCTTCTGG
CTCATAAAGATTGCCCTGTAACCGCCATGCAGAAGAAATCTGGCTATCATACTGCTGATAAAGATGATAG
TTCAGAAGACATTTCAGTGCCGAGTAGTCCACATACAGAAGCTATACAGCATAGTTCGGTCAGCACATCC
AATGGAGTCAGTTCAACCTCCAAGGCAGAAGCTGTAGCCACTTCAGTCCTCACCCAGATGGCGGACCAGA
GTACAGAGCCTGCTCTTTCACAGATCGTTATGGCTCCTTCCTCCCAGTCACAGCCCTCAGGAAGTTAGTA
ATGAACTAGTCCGTAACTTGAAAGTATTTCGATTTCTTGGCTTTATATATCTTGTGGAAAGGACGAACAC
AGGGCAGCTCAGTAACACTCACGCGTTAAGTCGACAATCAACCTCTGGATTACAAAATTTGTGAAAGATT
GACTGGTATTCTTAACTATGTTGCTCCTTTTACGCTATGTGGATACGCTGCTTTAATGCCTTTGTATCAT
GCTATTGCTTCCCGTATGGCTTTCATTTTCTCCTCCTTGTATAAATCCTGGTTGCTGTCTCTTTATGAGG
AGTTGTGGCCCGTTGTCAGGCAACGTGGCGTGGTGTGCACTGTGTTTGCTGACGCAACCCCCACTGGTTG
GGGCATTGCCACCACCTGTCAGCTCCTTTCCGGGACTTTCGCTTTCCCCCTCCCTATTGCCACGGCGGAA
CTCATCGCCGCCTGCCTTGCCCGCTGCTGGACAGGGGCTCGGCTGTTGGGCACTGACAATTCCGTGGTGT
TGTCGGGGAAATCATCGTCCTTTCCTTGGCTGCTCGCCTGTGTTGCCACCTGGATTCTGCGCGGGACGTC
CTTCTGCTACGTCCCTTCGGCCCTCAATCCAGCGGACCTTCCTTCCCGCGGCCTGCTGCCGGCTCTGCGG
CCTCTTCCGCGTCTTCGCCTTCGCCCTCAGACGAGTCGGATCTCCCTTTGGGCCGCCTCCCCGCGTCGAC
TTTAAGACCAATGACTTACAAGGCAGCTGTAGATCTTAGCCACTTTTTAAAAGAAAAGGGGGGACTGGAA
GGGCTAATTCACTCCCAACGAAGACAAGATCTGCTTTTTGCTTGTACTGGGTCTCTCTGGTTAGACCAGA
TCTGAGCCTGGGAGCTCTCTGGCTAACTAGGGAACCCACTGCTTAAGCCTCAATAAAGCTTGCCTTGAGT
GCTTCAAGTAGTGTGTGCCCGTCTGTTGTGTGACTCTGGTAACTAGAGATCCCTCAGACCCTTTTAGTCA
GTGTGGAAAATCTCTAGCAGTACGTATAGTAGTTCATGTCATCTTATTATTCAGTATTTATAACTTGCAA
AGAAATGAATATCAGAGAGTGAGAGGAACTTGTTTATTGCAGCTTATAATGGTTACAAATAAAGCAATAG
CATCACAAATTTCACAAATAAAGCATTTTTTTCACTGCATTCTAGTTGTGGTTTGTCCAAACTCATCAAT
GTATCTTATCATGTCTGGCTCTAGCTATCCCGCCCCTAACTCCGCCCATCCCGCCCCTAACTCCGCCCAG
TTCCGCCCATTCTCCGCCCCATGGCTGACTAATTTTTTTTATTTATGCAGAGGCCGAGGCCGCCTCGGCC
TCTGAGCTATTCCAGAAGTAGTGAGGAGGCTTTTTTGGAGGCCTAGGGACGTACCCAATTCGCCCTATAG
TGAGTCGTATTACGCGCGCTCACTGGCCGTCGTTTTACAACGTCGTGACTGGGAAAACCCTGGCGTTACC
CAACTTAATCGCCTTGCAGCACATCCCCCTTTCGCCAGCTGGCGTAATAGCGAAGAGGCCCGCACCGATC
GCCCTTCCCAACAGTTGCGCAGCCTGAATGGCGAATGGG
[124 nt withheld, positions 7040-7163]
C
[91 nt withheld, positions 7165-7255]
A
[49 nt withheld, positions 7257-7305]
CCTTTGACGTTGGAGTCCACGTTCTTT
[37 nt withheld, positions 7333-7369]
ACCCTATCTCGGTCTATTCTTTTGATTTATAAGGGATTTTGCCGATTTCGGCCTATTGGTTAAAAAATGA
GCTGATTTAACAAAAATTTAACGCGAATTTTAACAAAATATTAACGCTTACAATTTAGGTGGCACTTTTC
GGGGAAATGTGCGCGGAACCCCTATTTGTTTATTTTTCTAAATACATTCAAATATGTATCCGCTCATGAG
ACAATAACCCTGATAAATGCTTCAATAATATTGAAAAAGGAAGAGTATGAGTATTCAACATTTCCGTGTC
GCCCTTATTCCCTTTTTTGCGGCATTTTGCCTTCCTGTTTTTGCTCACCCAGAAACGCTGGTGAAAGTAA
AAGATGCTGAAGATCAGTTGGGTGCACGAGTGGGTTACATCGAACTGGATCTCAACAGCGGTAAGATCCT
TGAGAGTTTTCGCCCCGAAGAACGTTTTCCAATGATGAGCACTTTTAAAGTTCTGCTATGTGGCGCGGTA
TTATCCCGTATTGACGCCGGGCAAGAGCAACTCGGTCGCCGCATACACTATTCTCAGAATGACTTGGTTG
AGTACTCACCAGTCACAGAAAAGCATCTTACGGATGGCATGACAGTAAGAGAATTATGCAGTGCTGCCAT
AACCATGAGTGATAACACTGCGGCCAACTTACTTCTGACAACGATCGGAGGACCGAAGGAGCTAACCGCT
TTTTTGCACAACATGGGGGATCATGTAACTCGCCTTGATCGTTGGGAACCGGAGCTGAATGAAGCCATAC
CAAACGACGAGCGTGACACCACGATGCCTGTAGCAATGGCAACAACGTTGCGCAAACTATTAACTGGCGA
ACTACTTACTCTAGCTTCCCGGCAACAATTAATAGACTGGATGGAGGCGGATAAAGTTGCAGGACCACTT
CTGCGCTCGGCCCTTCCGGCTGGCTGGTTTATTGCTGATAAATCTGGAGCCGGTGAGCGTGGGTCTCGCG
GTATCATTGCAGCACTGGGGCCAGATGGTAAGCCCTCCCGTATCGTAGTTATCTACACGACGGGGAGTCA
GGCAACTATGGATGAACGAAATAGACAGATCGCTGAGATAGGTGCCTCACTGATTAAGCATTGGTAACTG
TCAGACCAAGTTTACTCATATATACTTTAGATTGATTTAAAACTTCATTTTTAATTTAAAAGGATCTAGG
TGAAGATCCTTTTTGATAATCTCATGACCAAAATCCCTTAACGTGAGTTTTCGTTCCACTGAGCGTCAGA
CCCCGTAGAAAAGATCAAAGGATCTTCTTGAGATCCTTTTTTTCTGCGCGTAATCTGCTGCTTGCAAACA
AAAAAACCACCGCTACCAGCGGTGGTTTGTTTGCCGGATCAAGAGCTACCAACTCTTTTTCCGAAGGTAA
CTGGCTTCAGCAGAGCGCAGATACCAAATACTGTTCTTCTAGTGTAGCCGTAGTTAGGCCACCACTTCAA
GAACTCTGTAGCACCGCCTACATACCTCGCTCTGCTAATCCTGTTACCAGTGGCTGCTGCCAGTGGCGAT
AAGTCGTGTCTTACCGGGTTGGACTCAAGACGATAGTTACCGGATAAGGCGCAGCGGTCGGGCTGAACGG
GGGGTTCGTGCACACAGCCCAGCTTGGAGCGAACGACCTACACCGAACTGAGATACCTACAGCGTGAGCT
ATGAGAAAGCGCCACGCTTCCCGAAGGGAGAAAGGCGGACAGGTATCCGGTAAGCGGCAGGGTCGGAACA
GGAGAGCGCACGAGGGAGCTTCCAGGGGGAAACGCCTGGTATCTTTATAGTCCTGTCGGGTTTCGCCACC
TCTGACTTGAGCGTCGATTTTTGTGATGCTCGTCAGGGGGGCGGAGCCTATGGAAAAACGCCAGCAACGC
GGCCTTTTTACGGTTCCTGGCCTTTTGCTGGCCTTTTGCTCACATGTTCTTTCCTGCGTTATCCCCTGAT
TCTGTGGATAACCGTATTACCGCCTTTGAGTGAGCTGATACCGCTCGCCGCAGCCGAACGACCGAGCGCA
GCGAGTCAGTGAGCGAGGAAGCGGAAGAGCGCCCAATACGCAAACCGCCTCTCCCCGCGCGTTGGCCGAT
TCATTAATGCAGCTGGCACGACAGGTTTCCCGACTGGAAAGCGGGCAGTGAGCGCAACGCAATTAATGTG
AGTTAGCTCACTCATTAGGCACCCCAGGCTTTACACTTTATGCTTCCGGCTCGTATGTTGTGTGGAATTG
TGAGCGGATAACAATTTCACACAGGAAACAGCTATGACCATGATTACGCCAAGCGCGCAATTAACCCTCA
CTAAAGGGAACAAAAGCTGGAGCTGCAAGC
