>Addgene plasmid #142227 | TFORF0803 | depositor partial sequence | sequence record 278819 | Insert
ACCGCCACCATGTACTGCGCCTGGATGTGGCCAGATCAGACCCCAACACCAACAAGATTCTTGAAAAACT
GTGAAGAAGTGGGTTTGTTTAATGAGTTGGCGAGTCCATTTGAGAATGAATTCAAGAAAGCTTCAGAAGA
TGACATTAAAAAAATGCCTCTAGATTTATCCCCTCTTGCAACACCTATCATAAGAAGCAAAATTGAGGAG
CCTTCTGTTGTAGAAACAACTCACCAGGATAGTCCTTTACCTCACCCAGAGTCTACTACCAGTGATGAGA
AGGAAGTACCATTGGCACAAACTGCACAGCCCACATCAGCTATTGTTCGTCCAGCATCATTACAGGTTCC
CAATGTGCTGCTTACAAGTTCTGACTCAAGTGTAATTATTCAGCAGGCAGTACCTTCACCAACCTCAAGT
ACTGTAATCACCCAGGCACCATCCTCTAACAGGCCAATTGTCCCTGTACCAGGCCCATTTCCTCTTCTGT
TACATCTTCCTAATGGACAAACCATGCCTGTTGCTATTCCTGCATCAATTACAAGTTCTAATGTGCATGT
TCCAGCTGCAGTCCCACTCGTTCGACCAGTCACCATGGTGCCTAGTGTTCCAGGAATCCCAGGTCCTTCC
TCTCCCCAACCAGTACAGTCAGAAGCAAAAATGAGATTAAAAGCTGCTTTGACCCAGCAACATCCTCCAG
TTACCAATGGTGATACTGTCAAAGGTCATGGTAGCGGATTGGTTAGGACTCAGTCAGAGGAATCTCGACC
GCAGTCATTACAACAGCCAGCCACATCCACTACAGAAACTCCGGCTTCTCCAGCTCACACAACTCCACAG
ACCCAAAGTACAAGTGGTCGTCGGAGAAGAGCAGCTAACGAAGATCCTGATGAAAAAAGGAGAAAGTTTT
TAGAGCGAAATAGAGCAGCAGCTTCAAGATGCCGACAAAAAAGGAAAGTCTGGGTTCAGTCTTTAGAGAA
GAAAGCTGAAGACTTGAGTTCATTAAATGGTCAGCTGCAGAGTGAAGTCACCCTGCTGAGAAATGAAGTG
GCACAGCTGAAACAGCTTCTTCTGGCTCATAAAGATTGCCCTGTAACCGCCATGCAGAAGAAATCTGGCT
ATCATACTGCTGATAAAGATGATAGTTCAGAAGACATTTCAGTGCCGAGTAGTCCACATACAGAAGCTAT
ACAGCATAGTTCGGTCAGCACATCCAATGGAGTCAGTTCAACCTCCAAGGCAGAAGCTGTAGCCACTTCA
GTCCTCACCCAGATGGCGGACCAGAGTACAGAGCCTGCTCTTTCACAGATCGTTATGGCTCCTTCCTCCC
AGTCACAGCCCTCAGGAAGTTAGTAATGAACTAGTCCGTAACTTGAAAGTATTTCGATTTCTTGGCTTTA
TATATCTTGTGGAAAGGACGAACACAGGGCAGCTCAGTAACACTC
