>Addgene plasmid #142227 | TFORF0803 | depositor partial sequence | sequence record 278820 | Barcode
ACACAGGGCAGCTCAGTAACACTC
